>Addgene plasmid #139358 | pRC/CMV-JAK1P1084A-VSV | addgene full sequence | sequence record 292222 | Addgene NGS Result
GACATTGATTATTGACTAGTTATTAATAGTAATCAATTACGGGGTCATTAGTTCATAGCCCATATATGGA
GTTCCGCGTTACATAACTTACGGTAAATGGCCCGCCTGGCTGACCGCCCAACGACCCCCGCCCATTGACG
TCAATAATGACGTATGTTCCCATAGTAACGCCAATAGGGACTTTCCATTGACGTCAATGGGTGGAGTATT
TACGGTAAACTGCCCACTTGGCAGTACATCAAGTGTATCATATGCCAAGTACGCCCCCTATTGACGTCAA
TGACGGTAAATGGCCCGCCTGGCATTATGCCCAGTACATGACCTTATGGGACTTTCCTACTTGGCAGTAC
ATCTACGTATTAGTCATCGCTATTACCATGGTGATGCGGTTTTGGCAGTACATCAATGGGCGTGGATAGC
GGTTTGACTCACGGGGATTTCCAAGTCTCCACCCCATTGACGTCAATGGGAGTTTGTTTTGGCACCAAAA
TCAACGGGACTTTCCAAAATGTCGTAACAACTCCGCCCCATTGACGCAAATGGGCGGTAGGCGTGTACGG
TGGGAGGTCTATATAAGCAGAGCTCTCTGGCTAACTAGAGAACCCACTGCTTACTGGCTTATCGAAATTA
ATACGACTCACTATAGGGAGACCCAAGCTTGGTACCGAGCTCGGATCCACTAGTAACGGCCGCCAGTGTG
CTGGAATTCTGCAGATATCCATCACACTGGCGGCCGCTCGAGGTCGACGGTATCGATAAGCTTGATAATT
CGGCACGAGGCAGACAGTGCGGGCCTGCGCCCAGTCCCGGCTGTCCTCGCCGCGACCCCTCCTCAGCCCT
GGGCGCGCGCACGCTGGGGCCCCGCGGGGCTGGCCGCCTAGCGAGCCTGCCGGTCGACCCCAGCCAGCGC
AGCGACGGGGCGCTGCCTGGCCCAGGCGCACACGGAAGTGCGCTTCTCTGAAGTAGCTTTGGAAAGTAGA
GAAGAAAATCCAGTTTGCTTCTTGGAGAACACTGGACAGCTGAATAAATGCAGTATCTAAATATAAAAGA
GGACTGCAATGCCATGGCTTTCTGTGCTAAAATGAGGAGCTCCAAGAAGACTGAGGTGAACCTGGAGGCC
CCTGAGCCAGGGGTGGAAGTGATCTTCTATCTGTCGGACAGGGAGCCCCTCCGGCTGGGCAGTGGAGAGT
ACACAGCAGAGGAACTGTGCATCAGGGCTGCACAGGCATGCCGTATCTCTCCTCTTTGTCACAACCTCTT
TGCCCTGTATGACGAGAACACCAAGCTCTGGTATGCTCCAAATCGCACCATCACCGTTGATGACAAGATG
TCCCTCCGGCTCCACTACCGGATGAGGTTCTATTTCACCAATTGGCATGGAACCAACGACAATGAGCAGT
CAGTGTGGCGTCATTCTCCAAAGAAGCAGAAAAATGGCTACGAGAAAAAAAAGATTCCAGATGCAACCCC
TCTCCTTGATGCCAGCTCACTGGAGTATCTGTTTGCTCAGGGACAGTATGATTTGGTGAAATGCCTGGCT
CCTATTCGAGACCCCAAGACCGAGCAGGATGGACATGATATTGAGAACGAGTGTCTAGGGATGGCTGTCC
TGGCCATCTCACACTATGCCATGATGAAGAAGATGCAGTTGCCAGAACTGCCCAAGGACATCAGCTACAA
GCGATATATTCCAGAAACATTGAATAAGTCCATCAGACAGAGGAACCTTCTCACCAGGATGCGGATAAAT
AATGTTTTCAAGGATTTCCTAAAGGAATTTAACAACAAGACCATTTGTGACAGCAGCGTGTCCACGCATG
ACCTGAAGGTGAAATACTTGGCTACCTTGGAAACTTTGACAAAACATTACGGTGCTGAAATATTTGAGAC
TTCCATGTTACTGATTTCATCAGAAAATGAGATGAATTGGTTTCATTCGAATGACGGTGGAAACGTTCTC
TACTACGAAGTGATGGTGACTGGGAATCTTGGAATCCAGTGGAGGCATAAACCAAATGTTGTTTCTGTTG
AAAAGGAAAAAAATAAACTGAAGCGGAAAAAACTGGAAAATAAACACAAGAAGGATGAGGAGAAAAACAA
GATCCGGGAAGAGTGGAACAATTTTTCTTACTTCCCTGAAATCACTCACATTGTAATAAAGGAGTCTGTG
GTCAGCATTAACAAGCAGGACAACAAGAAAATGGAACTGAAGCTCTCTTCCCACGAGGAGGCCTTGTCCT
TTGTGTCCCTGGTAGATGGCTACTTCCGGCTCACAGCAGATGCCCATCATTACCTCTGCACCGACGTGGC
CCCCCCGTTGATCGTCCACAACATACAGAATGGCTGTCATGGTCCAATCTGTACAGAATACGCCATCAAT
AAATTGCGGCAAGAAGGAAGCGAGGAGGGGATGTACGTGCTGAGGTGGAGCTGCACCGACTTTGACAACA
TCCTCATGACCGTCACCTGCTTTGAGAAGTCTGAGCAGGTGCAGGGTGCCCAGAAGCAGTTCAAGAACTT
TCAGATCGAGGTGCAGAAGGGCCGCTACAGTCTGCACGGTTCGGACCGCAGCTTCCCCAGCTTGGGAGAC
CTCATGAGCCACCTCAAGAAGCAGATCCTGCGCACGGATAACATCAGCTTCATGCTAAAACGCTGCTGCC
AGCCCAAGCCCCGAGAAATCTCCAACCTGCTGGTGGCTACTAAGAAAGCCCAGGAGTGGCAGCCCGTCTA
CCCCATGAGCCAGCTGAGTTTCGATCGGATCCTCAAGAAGGATCTGGTGCAGGGCGAGCACCTTGGGAGA
GGCACGAGAACACACATCTATTCTGGGACCCTGATGGATTACAAGGATGACGAAGGAACTTCTGAAGAGA
AGAAGATAAAAGTGATCCTCAAAGTCTTAGACCCCAGCCACAGGGATATTTCCCTGGCCTTCTTCGAGGC
AGCCAGCATGATGAGACAGGTCTCCCACAAACACATCGTGTACCTCTATGGCGTCTGTGTCCGCGACGTG
GAGAATATCATGGTGGAAGAGTTTGTGGAAGGGGGTCCTCTGGATCTCTTCATGCACCGGAAAAGTGATG
TCCTTACCACACCATGGAAATTCAAAGTTGCCAAACAGCTGGCCAGTGCCCTGAGCTACTTGGAGGATAA
AGACCTGGTCCATGGAAATGTGTGTACTAAAAACCTCCTCCTGGCCCGTGAGGGCATCGACAGTGAGTGT
GGCCCATTCATCAAGCTCAGTGACCCCGGCATCCCCATTACGGTGCTGTCTAGGCAAGAATGCATTGAAC
GAATCCCATGGATTGCTCCTGAGTGTGTTGAGGACTCCAAGAACCTGAGTGTGGCTGCTGACAAGTGGAG
CTTTGGAACCACGCTCTGGGAAATCTGCTACAATGGCGAGATCCCCTTGAAAGACAAGACGCTGATTGAG
AAAGAGAGATTCTATGAAAGCCGGTGCAGGCCAGTGACACCATCATGTAAGGAGCTGGCTGACCTCATGA
CCCGCTGCATGAACTATGACCCCAATCAGAGGCCTTTCTTCCGAGCCATCATGAGAGACATTAATAAGCT
TGAAGAGCAGAATCCAGATATTGTTTCAGAAAAAAAACCAGCAACTGAAGTGGACCCCACACATTTTGAA
AAGCGCTTCCTAAAGAGGATCCGTGACTTGGGAGAGGGCCACTTTGGGAAGGTTGAGCTCTGCAGGTATG
ACCCCGAAGGGGACAATACAGGGGAGCAGGTGGCTGTTAAATCTCTGAAGCCTGAGAGTGGAGGTAACCA
CATAGCTGATCTGAAAAAGGAAATCGAGATCTTAAGGAACCTCTATCATGAGAACATTGTGAAGTACAAA
GGAATCTGCACAGAAGACGGAGGAAATGGTATTAAGCTCATCATGGAATTTCTGCCTTCGGGAAGCCTTA
AGGAATATCTTCCAAAGAATAAGAACAAAATAAACCTCAAACAGCAGCTAAAATATGCCGTTCAGATTTG
TAAGGGGATGGACTATTTGGGTTCTCGGCAATACGTTCACCGGGACTTGGCAGCAAGAAATGTCCTTGTT
GAGAGTGAACACCAAGTGAAAATTGGAGACTTCGGTTTAACCAAAGCAATTGAAACCGATAAGGAGTATT
ACACCGTCAAGGATGACCGGGACAGCCCTGTGTTTTGGTATGCTCCAGAATGTTTAATGCAATCTAAATT
TTATATTGCCTCTGACGTCTGGTCTTTTGGAGTCACTCTGCATGAGCTGCTGACTTACTGTGATTCAGAT
TCTAGTGCCATGGCTTTGTTCCTGAAAATGATAGGCCCAACCCATGGCCAGATGACAGTCACAAGACTTG
TGAATACGTTAAAAGAAGGAAAACGCCTGCCGTGCCCACCTAACTGTCCAGATGAGGTTTATCAACTTAT
GAGGAAATGCTGGGAATTCCAACCATCCAATCGGACAAGCTTTCAGAACCTTATTGAAGGATTTGAAGCA
CTTTTAAAACCCCGGGAGGGCCCACCAGGCCCATACACCGACATCGAGATGAACCGGCTGGGCAAGTAAA
GATCTAAGGTACCAATCTAGAGGGCCCTATTCTATAGTGTCACCTAAATGCTAGAGCTCGCTGATCAGCC
TCGACTGTGCCTTCTAGTTGCCAGCCATCTGTTGTTTGCCCCTCCCCCGTGCCTTCCTTGACCCTGGAAG
GTGCCACTCCCACTGTCCTTTCCTAATAAAATGAGGAAATTGCATCGCATTGTCTGAGTAGGTGTCATTC
TATTCTGGGGGGTGGGGTGGGGCAGGACAGCAAGGGGGAGGATTGGGAAGACAATAGCAGGCATGCTGGG
GATGCGGTGGGCTCTATGGCTTCTGAGGCGGAAAGAACCAGCTGGGGCTCGAGGGGGGATCCCC
[124 nt withheld, positions 4895-5018]
C
[91 nt withheld, positions 5020-5110]
A
[49 nt withheld, positions 5112-5160]
CCTTTGACGTTGGAGTCCACGTTCTTT
[37 nt withheld, positions 5188-5224]
ACCCTATCTCGGTCTATTCTTTTGATTTATAAGGGATTTTGCCGATTTCGGCCTATTGGTTAAAAAATGA
GCTGATTTAACAAAAATTTAACGCGAATTTTAACAAAATATTAACGCTTACAATTTAAATATTTGCTTAT
ACAATCT
[37 nt withheld, positions 5372-5408]
GGGTACCGAGCTCGAATTCTGTGGAATGTGTGTCAGTTAGGGTGTGGAAAGTCCCCAGGCTCCCCAGCAG
GCAGAAGTATGCAAAGCATGCATCTCAATTAGTCAGCAACCAGGTGTGGAAAGTCCCCAGGCTCCCCAGC
AGGCAGAAGTATGCAAAGCATGCATCTCAATTAGTCAGCAACCATAGTCCCGCCCCTAACTCCGCCCATC
CCGCCCCTAACTCCGCCCAGTTCCGCCCATTCTCCGCCCCATGGCTGACTAATTTTTTTTATTTATGCAG
AGGCCGAGGCCGCCTCGGCCTCTGAGCTATTCCAGAAGTAGTGAGGAGGCTTTTTTGGAGGCCTAGGCTT
TTGCAAAAAGCTCCCGGGAGCTTGGATATCCATTTTCGGATCTGATCAAGAGACAGGATGAGGATCGTTT
CGCATGATTGAACAAGATGGATTGCACGCAGGTTCTCCGGCCGCTTGGGTGGAGAGGCTATTCGGCTATG
ACTGGGCACAACAGACAATCGGCTGCTCTGATGCCGCCGTGTTCCGGCTGTCAGCGCAGGGGCGCCCGGT
TCTTTTTGTCAAGACCGACCTGTCCGGTGCCCTGAATGAACTGCAGGACGAGGCAGCGCGGCTATCGTGG
CTGGCCACGACGGGCGTTCCTTGCGCAGCTGTGCTCGACGTTGTCACTGAAGCGGGAAGGGACTGGCTGC
TATTGGGCGAAGTGCCGGGGCAGGATCTCCTGTCATCTCACCTTGCTCCTGCCGAGAAAGTATCCATCAT
GGCTGATGCAATGCGGCGGCTGCATACGCTTGATCCGGCTACCTGCCCATTCGACCACCAAGCGAAACAT
CGCATCGAGCGAGCACGTACTCGGATGGAAGCCGGTCTTGTCGATCAGGATGATCTGGACGAAGAGCATC
AGGGGCTCGCGCCAGCCGAACTGTTCGCCAGGCTCAAGGCGCGCATGCCCGACGGCGAGGATCTCGTCGT
GACCCATGGCGATGCCTGCTTGCCGAATATCATGGTGGAAAATGGCCGCTTTTCTGGATTCATCGACTGT
GGCCGGCTGGGTGTGGCGGACCGCTATCAGGACATAGCGTTGGCTACCCGTGATATTGCTGAAGAGCTTG
GCGGCGAATGGGCTGACCGCTTCCTCGTGCTTTACGGTATCGCCGCTCCCGATTCGCAGCGCATCGCCTT
CTATCGCCTTCTTGACGAGTTCTTCTGAGCGGGACTCTGGGGTTCGAAATGACCGACCAAGCGACGCCCA
ACCTGCCATCACGAGATTTCGATTCCACCGCCGCCTTCTATGAAAGGTTGGGCTTCGGAATCGTTTTCCG
GGACGCCGGCTGGATGATCCTCCAGCGCGGGGATCTCATGCTGGAGTTCTTCGCCCACCCCAACTTGTTT
ATTGCAGCTTATAATGGTTACAAATAAAGCAATAGCATCACAAATTTCACAAATAAAGCATTTTTTTCAC
TGCATTCTAGTTGTGGTTTGTCCAAACTCATCAATGTATCTTATCATGTCTGGATCCGTCGACCTCGAGA
GCTTGGCGTAATCATGGTCATAGCTGTTTCCTGTGTGAAATTGTTATCCGCTCACAATTCCACACAACAT
ACGAGCCGGAAGCATAAAGTGTAAAGCCTGGGGTGCCTAATGAGTGAGCTAACTCACATTAATTGCGTTG
CGCTCACTGCCCGCTTTCCAGTCGGGAAACCTGTCGTGCCAGCTGCATTAATGAATCGGCCAACGCGCGG
GGAGAGGCGGTTTGCGTATTGGGCGCTCTTCCGCTTCCTCGCTCACTGACTCGCTGCGCTCGGTCGTTCG
GCTGCGGCGAGCGGTATCAGCTCACTCAAAGGCGGTAATACGGTTATCCACAGAATCAGGGGATAACGCA
GGAAAGAACATGTGAGCAAAAGGCCAGCAAAAGGCCAGGAACCGTAAAAAGGCCGCGTTGCTGGCGTTTT
TCCATAGGCTCCGCCCCCCTGACGAGCATCACAAAAATCGACGCTCAAGTCAGAGGTGGCGAAACCCGAC
AGGACTATAAAGATACCAGGCGTTTCCCCCTGGAAGCTCCCTCGTGCGCTCTCCTGTTCCGACCCTGCCG
CTTACCGGATACCTGTCCGCCTTTCTCCCTTCGGGAAGCGTGGCGCTTTCTCATAGCTCACGCTGTAGGT
ATCTCAGTTCGGTGTAGGTCGTTCGCTCCAAGCTGGGCTGTGTGCACGAACCCCCCGTTCAGCCCGACCG
CTGCGCCTTATCCGGTAACTATCGTCTTGAGTCCAACCCGGTAAGACACGACTTATCGCCACTGGCAGCA
GCCACTGGTAACAGGATTAGCAGAGCGAGGTATGTAGGCGGTGCTACAGAGTTCTTGAAGTGGTGGCCTA
ACTACGGCTACACTAGAAGAACAGTATTTGGTATCTGCGCTCTGCTGAAGCCAGTTACCTTCGGAAAAAG
AGTTGGTAGCTCTTGATCCGGCAAACAAACCACCGCTGGTAGCGGTGGTTTTTTTGTTTGCAAGCAGCAG
ATTACGCGCAGAAAAAAAGGATCTCAAGAAGATCCTTTGATCTTTTCTACGGGGTCTGACGCTCAGTGGA
ACGAAAACTCACGTTAAGGGATTTTGGTCATGAGATTATCAAAAAGGATCTTCACCTAGATCCTTTTAAA
TTAAAAATGAAGTTTTAAATCAATCTAAAGTATATATGAGTAAACTTGGTCTGACAGTTACCAATGCTTA
ATCAGTGAGGCACCTATCTCAGCGATCTGTCTATTTCGTTCATCCATAGTTGCCTGACTCCCCGTCGTGT
AGATAACTACGATACGGGAGGGCTTACCATCTGGCCCCAGTGCTGCAATGATACCGCGAGACCCACGCTC
ACCGGCTCCAGATTTATCAGCAATAAACCAGCCAGCCGGAAGGGCCGAGCGCAGAAGTGGTCCTGCAACT
TTATCCGCCTCCATCCAGTCTATTAATTGTTGCCGGGAAGCTAGAGTAAGTAGTTCGCCAGTTAATAGTT
TGCGCAACGTTGTTGCCATTGCTACAGGCATCGTGGTGTCACGCTCGTCGTTTGGTATGGCTTCATTCAG
CTCCGGTTCCCAACGATCAAGGCGAGTTACATGATCCCCCATGTTGTGCAAAAAAGCGGTTAGCTCCTTC
GGTCCTCCGATCGTTGTCAGAAGTAAGTTGGCCGCAGTGTTATCACTCATGGTTATGGCAGCACTGCATA
ATTCTCTTACTGTCATGCCATCCGTAAGATGCTTTTCTGTGACTGGTGAGTACTCAACCAAGTCATTCTG
AGAATAGTGTATGCGGCGACCGAGTTGCTCTTGCCCGGCGTCAATACGGGATAATACCGCGCCACATAGC
AGAACTTTAAAAGTGCTCATCATTGGAAAACGTTCTTCGGGGCGAAAACTCTCAAGGATCTTACCGCTGT
TGAGATCCAGTTCGATGTAACCCACTCGTGCACCCAACTGATCTTCAGCATCTTTTACTTTCACCAGCGT
TTCTGGGTGAGCAAAAACAGGAAGGCAAAATGCCGCAAAAAAGGGAATAAGGGCGACACGGAAATGTTGA
ATACTCATACTCTTCCTTTTTCAATATTATTGAAGCATTTATCAGGGTTATTGTCTCATGAGCGGATACA
TATTTGAATGTATTTAGAAAAATAAACAAATAGGGGTTCCGCGCACATTTCCCCGAAAAGTGCCACCTGA
CGTCGACGGATCGGGAGATCTCCCGATCCCCTATGGTGCACTCTCAGTACAATCTGCTCTGATGCCGCAT
AGTTAAGCCAGTATCTGCTCCCTGCTTGTGTGTTGGAGGTCGCTGAGTAGTGCGCGAGCAAAATTTAAGC
TACAACAAGGCAAGGCTTGACCGACAATTGCATGAAGAATCTGCTTAGGGTTAGGCGTTTTGCGCTGCTT
CGCGATGTACGGGCCAGATATACGCGTT
Features (pLannotate 1.2.2; 23 found; start..end, strand, type, name):
      1..380     +  enhancer       CMV enhancer: human cytomegalovirus immediate early enhancer
    381..584     +  promoter       CMV promoter: human cytomegalovirus (CMV) immediate early promoter
    580..613     +  LTR            5' LTR (truncated) (fragment): truncated 5' long terminal repeat (LTR) from HIV-1
    629..647     +  promoter       T7 promoter: promoter for bacteriophage T7 RNA polymerase
    737..767     -  misc_feature   MCS (fragment): pBluescript multiple cloning site
   1028..4489    +  CDS            JAK1: JAK1_HUMAN - Also known as JAK1A, JAK1B. Experimental evidence at protein level: Swiss-Prot protein existence level 1. Tyrosine kinase of the non-receptor type, involved in the IFN-alpha/beta/gamma signal pathway (PubMed:7615558). Kinase partner for the interleukin (IL)-2 receptor (PubMed:11909529) as well as interleukin (IL)-10 receptor (PubMed:12133952). From Homo sapiens (Human).
   4581..4599    -  promoter       SP6 promoter: promoter for bacteriophage SP6 RNA polymerase
   4625..4849    +  polyA_signal   bGH poly(A) signal: bovine growth hormone polyadenylation signal
   4853..4874    +  promoter       SV40 promoter (fragment): SV40 enhancer and early promoter
   4895..5323    +  rep_origin     f1 ori (sequence partly withheld): f1 bacteriophage origin of replication; arrow indicates direction of (+) strand synthesis
   5409..5427    -  misc_feature   MCS (fragment): pUC18/19 multiple cloning site
   5436..5765    +  promoter       SV40 promoter: SV40 enhancer and early promoter
   5832..6623    +  CDS            neo: KKA2_KLEPN - Also known as kan, nptII. Experimental evidence at protein level: Swiss-Prot protein existence level 1. Resistance to kanamycin, neomycin, paromomycin, ribostamycin, butirosin and gentamicin B. From Klebsiella pneumoniae.
   6647..6805    +  CDS            ble (fragment): BLE_KLEPN - Experimental evidence at protein level: Swiss-Prot protein existence level 1. Binding protein with a strong affinity to the bleomycin family of antibiotics. Binds to CL990; an antimitotic-antibiotic compound. From Klebsiella pneumoniae.
   6800..6934    +  polyA_signal   SV40 poly(A) signal: SV40 polyadenylation signal
   6989..7005    -  protein_bind   lac operator: The lac repressor binds to the lac operator to inhibit transcription in E. coli. This inhibition can be relieved by adding lactose or isopropyl-β-D-thiogalactopyranoside (IPTG). lac repressor encoded by lacI
   7013..7043    -  promoter       lac promoter: promoter for the E. coli lac operon
   7058..7079    -  protein_bind   CAP binding site: CAP binding activates transcription in the presence of cAMP. E. coli catabolite activator protein
   7092..7184    -  CDS            lacI (fragment): lac repressor; lacI; The lac repressor binds to the lac operator to inhibit transcription in E. coli. This inhibition can be relieved by adding lactose or isopropyl-β-D-thiogalactopyranoside (IPTG).
   7367..7955    -  rep_origin     ori: high-copy-number ColE1/pMB1/pBR322/pUC origin of replication
   8126..8986    -  CDS            AmpR: β-lactamase; bla; confers resistance to ampicillin, carbenicillin, and related antibiotics
   8987..9091    -  promoter       AmpR promoter: bla
   9150..9202    -  misc_feature   bom (fragment): basis of mobility region from pBR322
