[The description below was written by a language model from this plasmid's Addgene catalogue record and pLannotate feature annotations shown in this document.]
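Description:
pRC/CMV-JAK1P1084A-VSV is a mammalian expression plasmid of about 9.4 kb built on the pRC/CMV backbone. It is maintained in E. coli through a high-copy ColE1/pUC-type origin and an ampicillin resistance gene (β-lactamase under its own promoter). An f1 phage origin is also present. For selection in mammalian cells it carries a neomycin phosphotransferase cassette driven by the SV40 enhancer/early promoter and terminated by an SV40 polyadenylation signal, which allows stable transfectants to be selected with G418. Small annotated fragments such as partial ble, lacI, lac promoter/operator, bom and polylinker pieces appear to be backbone remnants rather than functional parts of the design.

The payload is a human JAK1 cDNA that retains roughly 300 nucleotides of its 5′ untranslated region. It is placed downstream of the human cytomegalovirus immediate-early enhancer and promoter and is followed by the bovine growth hormone polyadenylation signal. The coding sequence carries the P1084A substitution and is fused at its C terminus to a VSV epitope tag for antibody detection. The tag itself is not separately annotated in the feature table. T7 and SP6 promoters flank the insert and serve as sequencing primer sites. JAK1 is a non-receptor tyrosine kinase involved in interferon and interleukin receptor signalling. According to the record, P1084A yields a catalytically impaired kinase and corresponds to the TYK2 P1104A variant. The plasmid is intended for transient or stable expression of this mutant in mammalian cells, in the context of work on disease-associated Janus kinase variants that have reduced catalytic activity yet remain competent for signalling.
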