Addgene plasmid #139358: pRC/CMV-JAK1P1084A-VSV
Purpose: Expression of the catalytically impaired JAK1-P1084A mutant (corresponding to TYK2-P1104A)
Depositing lab: Sandra Pellegrini. Depositing organization: Institut Pasteur. Publication: Two rare disease-associated Tyk2 variants are catalytically impaired but signaling competent. Li Z, Gakovic M, Ragimbeau J, Eloranta ML, Ronnblom L, Michel F, Pellegrini S. J Immunol. 2013 Mar 1;190(5):2335-44. doi: 10.4049/jimmunol.1203118. Epub 2013 Jan 28. PubMed 23359498.
Backbone
  Vector backbone: pRC/CMV
  Vector type: Mammalian Expression
  Selectable markers: Neomycin (select with G418)
Growth in bacteria
  Bacterial resistance: Ampicillin, 100 μg/mL
  Growth temperature: 37°C
  Growth strain: DH5alpha
  Copy number: High Copy
Gene/Insert
  Gene/Insert name: JAK1 cDNA with 300nt of 5' UTR
  Species: H. sapiens (human)
  Mutation: P1084A
  Entrez Gene: JAK1 (a.k.a. AIIDE, JAK1A, JAK1B, JTK3)
  Promoter: CMV
  Tag / fusion protein: VSV (C terminal on insert)
  Cloning method: Restriction Enzyme; 5′ cloning site AfeI (not destroyed); 3′ cloning site XbaI (not destroyed)
  Sequencing primers: 5′ T7; 3′ Sp6
Resource information
  A portion of this plasmid was derived from a plasmid made by: original JAK1 cDNA clone from Andrew Wilks, Ludwig Institute for Cancer Research, Victoria, Australia
Terms and licenses: Academic/Nonprofit Terms; Industry Terms: Not Available to Industry
How to cite: pRC/CMV-JAK1P1084A-VSV was a gift from Sandra Pellegrini (Addgene plasmid # 139358 ; http://n2t.net/addgene:139358 ; RRID:Addgene_139358)
